>Addgene plasmid #62713 | pAWK | depositor full sequence | sequence record 118282 | pAWK sequence 9825 bps
TTCTCATGTTTGACAGCTTATCATCGGTACCTTCTGGGCATCCTTCAGCCCCTTGTTGAATACGCTTGAG
GAGAGCCATTTGACTCTTTCCACAACTATCCAACTCACAACGTGGCACTGGGGTTGTGCCGCCTTTGCAG
GTGTATCTTATACACGTGGCTTTTGGCCGCAGAGGCACCTGTCGCCAGGTGGGGGGTTCCGCTGCCTGCA
AAGGGTCGCTACAGACGTTGTTTGTCTTCAAGAAGCTTCCAGAGGAACTGCTTCCTTCACGACATTCAAC
AGACCTTGCATTCCTTTGGCGAGAGGGGAAAGACCCCTAGGAATGCTCGTCAAGAAGACAGGGCCAGGTT
TCCGGGCCCTCACATTGCCAAAAGACGGCAATATGGTGGAAAATAACATATAGACAAACGCACACCGGCC
TTATTCCAAGCGGCTTCGGCCAGTAACGTTAGGGGGGGGGGAGGGAGAGGGGCGGAATTCTTAATTCTAG
CATAAATTGCTATAATGTATGCTATACGAAGTTATTGCCTAGGAGATAACTTCGTATAAAGTATCCTATA
CGAAGTTATTCTAGCGGCCGCTCGACATTGATTATTGACTAGTTATTAATAGTAATCAATTACGGGGTCA
TTAGTTCATAGCCCATATATGGAGTTCCGCGTTACATAACTTACGGTAAATGGCCCGCCTGGCTGACCGC
CCAACGACCCCCGCCCATTGACGTCAATAATGACGTATGTTCCCATAGTAACGCCAATAGGGACTTTCCA
TTGACGTCAATGGGTGGACTATTTACGGTAAACTGCCCACTTGGCAGTACATCAAGTGTATCATATGCCA
AGTACGCCCCCTATTGACGTCAATGACGGTAAATGGCCCGCCTGGCATTATGCCCAGTACATGACCTTAT
GGGACTTTCCTACTTGGCAGTACATCTACGTATTAGTCATCGCTATTACCATGGGTCGAGGTGAGCCCCA
CGTTCTGCTTCACTCTCCCCATCTCCCCCCCCTCCCCACCCCCAATTTTGTATTTATTTATTTTTTAATT
ATTTTGTGCAGCGATGGGGGCGGGGGGGGGGGGGGCGCGCGCCAGGCGGGGCGGGGCGGGGCGAGGGGCG
GGGCGGGGCGAGGCGGAGAGGTGCGGCGGCAGCCAATCAGAGCGGCGCGCTCCGAAAGTTTCCTTTTATG
GCGAGGCGGCGGCGGCGGCGGCCCTATAAAAAGCGAAGCGCGCGGCGGGCGGGAGTCGCTGCGTTGCCTT
CGCCCCGTGCCCCGCTCCGCGCCGCCTCGCGCCGCCCGCCCCGGCTCTGACTGACCGCGTTACTCCCACA
GGTGAGCGGGCGGGACGGCCCTTCTCCTCCGGGCTGTAATTAGCGCTTGGTTTAATGACGGCTCGTTTCT
TTTCTGTGGCTGCGTGAAAGCCTTAAAGGGCTCCGGGAGGGCCCTTTGTGCGGGGGGGAGCGGCTCGGGG
GGTGCGTGCGTGTGTGTGTGCGTGGGGAGCGCCGCGTGCGGCCCGCGCTGCCCGGCGGCTGTGAGCGCTG
CGGGCGCGGCGCGGGGCTTTGTGCGCTCCGCGTGTGCGCGAGGGGAGCGCGGCCGGGGGCGGTGCCCCGC
GGTGCGGGGGGGCTGCGAGGGGAACAAAGGCTGCGTGCGGGGTGTGTGCGTGGGGGGGTGAGCAGGGGGT
GTGGGCGCGGCGGTCGGGCTGTAACCCCCCCCTGCACCCCCCTCCCCGAGTTGCTGAGCACGGCCCGGCT
TCGGGTGCGGGGCTCCGTGCGGGGCGTGGCGCGGGGCTCGCCGTGCCGGGCGGGGGGTGGCGGCAGGTGG
GGGTGCCGGGCGGGGCGGGGCCGCCTCGGGCCGGGGAGGGCTCGGGGGAGGGGCGCGGCGGCCCCGGAGC
GCCGGCGGCTGTCGAGGCGCGGCGAGCCGCAGCCATTGCCTTTTATGGTAATCGTGCGAGAGGGCGCAGG
GACTTCCTTTGTCCCAAATCTGGCGGAGCCGAAATCTGGGAGGCGCCGCCGCACCCCCTCTAGCGGGCGC
GGGCGAAGCGGTGCGGCGCCGGCAGGAAGGAAATGGGCGGGGAGGGCCTTCGTGCGTCGCCGCGCCGCCG
TCCCCTTCTCCATCTCCAGCCTCGGGGCTGCCGCAGGGGGACGGCTGCCTTCGGGGGGGACGGGGCAGGG
CGGGGTTCGGCTTCTGGCGTGTGACCGGCGGCTCTAGAGCCTCTGCTAACCATGTTCATGCCTTCTTCTT
TTTCCTACAGCTCCTGGGCAACGTGCTGGTTGTTGTGCTGTCTCATCATTTTGGCAAAGAATTGGGATCC
ACCGGTAGTGAGTCGACCAGTGGATCCTGGAGGCTTGCTGAAGGCTGTATGCTGATGAACTTCAGGGTCA
GCTTGGTTTTGGCCACTGACTGACCAAGCTGACTGAAGTTCATCAGGACACAAGGCCTGTTACTAGCACT
CACATGGAACAAATGGCCCAGATCCTGGAGGCTTGCTGAAGGCTGTATGCTGTGTAGTTGTACTCCAGCT
TGTGTTTTGGCCACTGACTGACACAAGCTGGTACAACTACACAGGACACAAGGCCTGTTACTAGCACTCA
CATGGAACAAATGGCCCAGATCTGGCCGCACTCGAGATATCTAGACCCAGCTTTCTTGTACAAGTAAAGC
GGCCGGCCGCGACTCTAGATCATAATCAGCCATACCACATTTGTAGAGGTTTTACTTGCTTTAAAAAACC
TCCCACACCTCCCCCTGAACCTGAAACATAAAATGAATGCAATTGTTGTTGTTAACTTGTTTATTGCAGC
TTATAATGGTTACAAATAAAGCAATAGCATCACAAATTTCACAAATAAAGCATTTTTTTCACTGCATTCT
AGTTGTGGTTTGTCCAAACTCATCAATGTATCTTAAGGCGTAAATTGTAAGCGTTAATGATCCACTAGTT
CTAGAGCGGCCGCTCTAGCGAAGTTCCTATTCTCTAGAAAGTATAGGAACTTCGTACTAGCAGTTATACG
CCAAGCTGGCGCGCGCGCCGCACACAAAAACCAACACACAGATCATGAAAATAAAGCTCTTTTATTGGTA
CCTCTAGTGGATCATTAACGCTTACAATTTACGCCTTAAGATACATTGATGAGTTTGGACAAACCACAAC
TAGAATGCAGTGAAAAAAATGCTTTATTTGTGAAATTTGTGATGCTATTGCTTTATTTGTAACCATTATA
AGCTGCAATAAACAAGTTAACAACAACAATTGCATTCATTTTATGTTTCAGGTTCAGGGGGAGGTGTGGG
AGGTTTTTTAAAGCAAGTAAAACCTCTACAAATGTGGTATGGCTGATTATGATCTAGAGTCGCGGCCGGC
CGCTTTACTTGTACATTATATGCGTCTATTTATGTAGGATGAAAGGTAGTCTAGTACCTCCTGTGATATT
ATCCCATTCCATGCGGGGTATCGTATGCTTCCTTCAGCACTACCCTTTAGCTGTTCTATATGCTGCCACT
CCTCAATTGGATTAGTCTCATCCTTCAATGCTATCATTTCCTTTGATATTGGATCATATGCATAGTACCG
AGAAACTAGTGCGAAGTAGTGATCAGGTATTGCTGTTATCTGATGAGTATACGTTGTCCTGGCCACGGCA
GAAGCACGCTTATCGCTCCAATTTCCCACAACATTAGTCAACTCCGTTAGGCCCTTCATTGACAGAAATG
AGGTCATCAAATGTCTTCCAATGTGAGATTTTGGGCCATTCTTTATAGCAAAGATTGGATAAGGCGCATT
TTTCTTCAAAGCCTTGTTGTACGATCTGACTAAGTTATCTTTTAATAATTGGTATTCCTGTTTGTTGCTT
GAAGAATTGCCGGTCCTATTTACTCGTTTTAGGACTGGTTCAGAATTCCTCAAAAATTCATCCAAATATA
CAAGTGGATCGATCCTACCCCTTGCGCTAAAGAAGTATATGTGCCTACTAACGCTTGTCTTTGTCTCTGT
CACTAAACACTGGATTATTACTCCCAGATACTTATTTTGGACTAATTTAAATGATTTCGGATCAACGTTC
TTAATATCGCTGAATCTTCCACAATTGATGAAAGTAGCTAGGAAGAGGAATTGGTATAAAGTTTTTGTTT
TTGTAAATCTCGAGGTATACTCAAACGAATTTAGTATTTTCTCAGTGATCTCCCAGATGCTTTCACCCTC
ACTTAGAAGTGCTTTAAGCATTTTTTTACTGTGGCTATTTCCCTTATCTGCTTCTTCCGATGATTCGAAC
TGTAATTGCAAACTACTTACAATATCAGTGATATCAGATTGATGTTTTTGTCCATTGTAAGGAATAATTG
TAAATTCCCAAGCAGGAATTAATTTCTTTAATGAGGCTTCCAGAATTGTTGCTTTTTGCGTCTTGTATTT
AAACTGGAGTGATTTGTTGACAATATCGAAACTCAGCGAATTGCTTATGATAGTATTATAGCTCATGAAT
GTGGCTCTCTTGATTGCTGTTCCGTTATGAGTAATCATCCAACATAAATAGGTTAGTTCAGCAGCACATG
ATGCTATTTTTTCCCCTGAAGGTCTTTCAAACCTTTCCACAAACTGACGAACCAGGACCTTAGGTGGTGT
TTTACATAATATATCAAATTGACTCATCACCTTCCTCTTCTTCTTGGGAGCCATGGTGGCGACCGGTGGA
TCCCAATTCTTTGCCAAAATGATGAGACAGCACAATAACCAGCACGTTGCCCAGGAGCTGTAGGAAAAAG
AAGAAGGCATGAACATGGTTAGCAGAGGCTCTAGAGCCGCCGGTCACACGCCAGAAGCCGAACCCCGCCC
TGCCCCGTCCCCCCCGAAGGCAGCCGTCCCCCCGCGGACAGCCCCGAGGCTGGAGAGGGAGAAGGGGACG
GCGGCGCGGCGACGCACGAAGGCCCTCCCCGCCCATTTCCTTCCTGCCGGCGCCGCACCGCTTCGCCCCG
CGCCCGCTAGAGGGGGTGCGGCGGCGCCTCCCAGATTTCGGCTCCGCACAGATTTGGGACAAAGGAAGTC
CCTGCGCCCTCTCGCACGATTACCATAAAAGGCAATGGCTGCGGCTCGCCGCGCCTCGACAGCCGCCGGC
GCTCCGGGGCCGCCGCGCCCCTCCCCCGAGCCCTCCCCGGCCCGAGGCGGCCCCGCCCCGCCCGGCACCC
CCACCTGCCGCCACCCCCCGCCCGGCACGGCGAGCCCCGCGCCACGCCCCGCACGGAGCCCCGCACCCGA
AGCCGGGCCGTGCTCAGCAACTCGGGGAGGGGGGTGCAGGGGGGGGTTACAGCCCGACCGCCGCGCCCAC
ACCCCCTGCTCACCCCCCCACGCACACACCCCGCACGCAGCCTTTGTTCCCCTCGCAGCCCCCCCGCACC
GCGGGGCACCGCCCCCGGCCGCGCTCCCCTCGCGCACACGCGGAGCGCACAAAGCCCCGCGCCGCGCCCG
CAGCGCTCACAGCCGCCGGGCAGCGCGGGCCGCACGCGGCGCTCCCCACGCACACACACACGCACGCACC
CCCCGAGCCGCTCCCCCCCGCACAAAGGGCCCTCCCGGAGCCCTTTAAGGCTTTCACGCAGCCACAGAAA
AGAAACGAGCCGTCATTAAACCAAGCGCTAATTACAGCCCGGAGGAGAAGGGCCGTCCCGCCCGCTCACC
TGTGGGAGTAACGCGGTCAGTCAGAGCCGGGGCGGGCGGCGCGAGGCGGCGCGGAGCGGGGCACGGGGCG
AAGGCAACGCAGCGACTCCCGCCCGCCGCGCGCTTCGCTTTTTATAGGGCCGCCGCCGCCGCCGCCTCGC
CATAAAAGGAAACTTTCGGAGCGCGCCGCTCTGATTGGCTGCCGCCGCACCTCTCCGCCTCGCCCCGCCC
CGCCCCTCGCCCCGCCCCGCCCCGCCTGGCGCGCGCCCCCCCCCCCCCCGCCCCCATCGCTGCACAAAAT
AATTAAAAAATAAATAAATACAAAATTGGGGGTGGGGAGGGGGGGGAGATGGGGAGAGTGAAGCAGAACG
TGGGGCTCACCTCGACCCATGGTAATAGCGATGACTAATACGTAGATGTACTGCCAAGTAGGAAAGTCCC
ATAAGGTCATGTACTGGGCATAATGCCAGGCGGGCCATTTACCGTCATTGACGTCAATAGGGGGCGTACT
TGGCATATGATACACTTGATGTACTGCCAAGTGGGCAGTTTACCGTAAATAGTCCACCCATTGACGTCAA
TGGAAAGTCCCTATTGGCGTTACTATGGGAACATACGTCATTATTGACGTCAATGGGCGGGGGTCGTTGG
GCGGTCAGCCAGGCGGGCCATTTACCGTAAGTTATGTAACGCGGAACTCCATATATGGGCTATGAACTAA
TGACCCCGTAATTGATTACTATTAATAACTAGAGGCCGACGCGCTGGGCTACGTCTTGCTGGCGTTCGCG
ACGCGAGGCTGGATGGCCTTCCCCATTATGATTCTTCTCGCTTCCGGCGGCATCGGGATGCCCGCGTTGC
AGGCCATGCTGTCCAGGCAGGTAGATGACGACCATCAGGGACAGCTTCAAGGATCGCTCGCGGCTCTTAC
CAGCCTAACTTCGATCACTGGACCGCTGATCGTCACGGCGATTTATGCCGCCTCGGCGAGCACATGGAAC
GGGTTGGCATGGATTGTAGGCGCCGCCCTATACCTTGTCTGCCTCCCCGCGTTGCGTCGCGGTGCATGGA
GCCGGGCCACCTCGACCTGAATGGAAGCCGGCGGCACCTCGCTAACGGATTCACCACTCCAAGAATTGGA
GCCAATCAATTCTTGCGGAGAACTGTGAATGCGCAAACCAACCCTTGGCAGAACATATCCATCGCGTCCG
CCATCTCCAGCAGCCGCACGCGGCGCATCTCGGGCAGCGTTGGGTCCTGGCCACGGGTGCGCATGATCGT
GCTCCTGTCGTTGAGGACCCGGCTAGGCTGGCGGGGTTGCCTTACTGGTTAGCAGAATGAATCACCGATA
CGCGAGCGAACGTGAAGCGACTGCTGCTGCAAAACGTCTGCGACCTGAGCAACAACATGAATGGTCTTCG
GTTTCCGTGTTTCGTAAAGTCTGGAAACGCGGAAGTCAGCGCCCTGCACCATTATGTTCCGGATCTGCAT
CGCAGGATGCTGCTGGCTACCCTGTGGAACACCTACATCTGTATTAACGAAGCGCTGGCATTGACCCTGA
GTGATTTTTCTCTGGTCCCGCCGCATCCATACCGCCAGTTGTTTACCCTCACAACGTTCCAGTAACCGGG
CATGTTCATCATCAGTAACCCGTATCGTGAGCATCCTCTCTCGTTTCATCGGTATCATTACCCCCATGAA
CAGAAATCCCCCTTACACGGAGGCATCAGTGACCAAACAGGAAAAAACCGCCCTTAACATGGCCCGCTTT
ATCAGAAGCCAGACATTAACGCTTCTGGAGAAACTCAACGAGCTGGACGCGGATGAACAGGCAGACATCT
GTGAATCGCTTCACGACCACGCTGATGAGCTTTACCGCAGCTGCCTCGCGCGTTTCGGTGATGACGGTGA
AAACCTCTGACACATGCAGCTCCCGGAGACGGTCACAGCTTGTCTGTAAGCGGATGCCGGGAGCAGACAA
GCCCGTCAGGGCGCGTCAGCGGGTGTTGGCGGGTGTCGGGGCGCAGCCATGACCCAGTCACGTAGCGATA
GCGGAGTGTATACTGGCTTAACTATGCGGCATCAGAGCAGATTGTACTGAGAGTGCACCATATGCGGTGT
GAAATACCGCACAGATGCGTAAGGAGAAAATACCGCATCAGGCGCTCTTCCGCTTCCTCGCTCACTGACT
CGCTGCGCTCGGTCGTTCGGCTGCGGCGAGCGGTATCAGCTCACTCAAAGGCGGTAATACGGTTATCCAC
AGAATCAGGGGATAACGCAGGAAAGAACATGTGAGCAAAAGGCCAGCAAAAGGCCAGGAACCGTAAAAAG
GCCGCGTTGCTGGCGTTTTTCCATAGGCTCCGCCCCCCTGACGAGCATCACAAAAATCGACGCTCAAGTC
AGAGGTGGCGAAACCCGACAGGACTATAAAGATACCAGGCGTTTCCCCCTGGAAGCTCCCTCGTGCGCTC
TCCTGTTCCGACCCTGCCGCTTACCGGATACCTGTCCGCCTTTCTCCCTTCGGGAAGCGTGGCGCTTTCT
CATAGCTCACGCTGTAGGTATCTCAGTTCGGTGTAGGTCGTTCGCTCCAAGCTGGGCTGTGTGCACGAAC
CCCCCGTTCAGCCCGACCGCTGCGCCTTATCCGGTAACTATCGTCTTGAGTCCAACCCGGTAAGACACGA
CTTATCGCCACTGGCAGCAGCCACTGGTAACAGGATTAGCAGAGCGAGGTATGTAGGCGGTGCTACAGAG
TTCTTGAAGTGGTGGCCTAACTACGGCTACACTAGAAGGACAGTATTTGGTATCTGCGCTCTGCTGAAGC
CAGTTACCTTCGGAAAAAGAGTTGGTAGCTCTTGATCCGGCAAACAAACCACCGCTGGTAGCGGTGGTTT
TTTTGTTTGCAAGCAGCAGATTACGCGCAGAAAAAAAGGATCTCAAGAAGATCCTTTGATCTTTTCTACG
GGGTCTGACGCTCAGTGGAACGAAAACTCACGTTAAGGGATTTTGGTCATGAGATTATCAAAAAGGATCT
TCACCTAGATCCTTTTAAATTAAAAATGAAGTTTTAAATCAATCTAAAGTATATATGAGTAAACTTGGTC
TGACAGTTACCAATGCTTAATCAGTGAGGCACCTATCTCAGCGATCTGTCTATTTCGTTCATCCATAGTT
GCCTGACTCCCCGTCGTGTAGATAACTACGATACGGGAGGGCTTACCATCTGGCCCCAGTGCTGCAATGA
TACCGCGAGACCCACGCTCACCGGCTCCAGATTTATCAGCAATAAACCAGCCAGCCGGAAGGGCCGAGCG
CAGAAGTGGTCCTGCAACTTTATCCGCCTCCATCCAGTCTATTAATTGTTGCCGGGAAGCTAGAGTAAGT
AGTTCGCCAGTTAATAGTTTGCGCAACGTTGTTGCCATTGCTGCAGGCATCGTGGTGTCACGCTCGTCGT
TTGGTATGGCTTCATTCAGCTCCGGTTCCCAACGATCAAGGCGAGTTACATGATCCCCCATGTTGTGCAA
AAAAGCGGTTAGCTCCTTCGGTCCTCCGATCGTTGTCAGAAGTAAGTTGGCCGCAGTGTTATCACTCATG
GTTATGGCAGCACTGCATAATTCTCTTACTGTCATGCCATCCGTAAGATGCTTTTCTGTGACTGGTGAGT
ACTCAACCAAGTCATTCTGAGAATAGTGTATGCGGCGACCGAGTTGCTCTTGCCCGGCGTCAACACGGGA
TAATACCGCGCCACATAGCAGAACTTTAAAAGTGCTCATCATTGGAAAACGTTCTTCGGGGCGAAAACTC
TCAAGGATCTTACCGCTGTTGAGATCCAGTTCGATGTAACCCACTCGTGCACCCAACTGATCTTCAGCAT
CTTTTACTTTCACCAGCGTTTCTGGGTGAGCAAAAACAGGAAGGCAAAATGCCGCAAAAAAGGGAATAAG
GGCGACACGGAAATGTTGAATACTCATACTCTTCCTTTTTCAATATTATTGAAGCATTTATCAGGGTTAT
TGTCTCATGAGCGGATACATATTTGAATGTATTTAGAAAAATAAACAAATAGGGGTTCCGCGCACATTTC
CCCGAAAAGTGCCACCTGACGTCTAAGAAACCATTATTATCATGACATTAACCTATAAAAATAGGCGTAT
CACGAGGCCCTTTCGTCTTCAAGAA
Features (pLannotate 1.2.2; 31 found; start..end, strand, type, name):
     10..26      +  promoter       tet promoter (fragment): E. coli promoter for tetracycline efflux protein gene
     26..472     -  misc_feature   IRES (fragment): internal ribosome entry site (IRES) of the encephalomyocarditis virus (EMCV)
    492..525     -  protein_bind   loxJTZ17: Right element (RE) mutant of loxP (Araki et al., 2010). Cre-mediated recombination occurs in the 8-bp core sequence (GCATACAT). Cre recombinase
    536..569     -  protein_bind   lox2272: Cre-mediated recombination occurs in the 8-bp core sequence (GGATACTT). lox2272 sites are compatible with each other, but incompatible with loxP or loxN sites (Lee and Saito, 1988). Cre recombinase
    584..963     +  enhancer       CMV enhancer: human cytomegalovirus immediate early enhancer
    966..1241    +  promoter       chicken β-actin promoter: No description available
   1242..2250    +  intron         chimeric intron: chimera between introns from chicken β-actin and rabbit β-globin
   2337..2363    +  ncRNA          5' miR-155: sequence upstream of the precursor of mouse miR-155 microRNA (Uva et al., 2013) miRNA
   2364..2385    -  CDS            rsEGFP2 (fragment): reversibly and rapidly switchable enhanced green fluorescent protein (Grotjohann et al., 2012) mammalian codon-optimized
   2427..2468    +  ncRNA          3' miR-155: sequence downstream of the precursor of mouse miR-155 microRNA (Uva et al., 2013) miRNA
   2475..2501    +  ncRNA          5' miR-155: sequence upstream of the precursor of mouse miR-155 microRNA (Uva et al., 2013) miRNA
   2503..2524    -  CDS            VN155(I152L) (fragment): improved N-terminal fragment of mVenus for use in bimolecular fluorescence complementation (BiFC) (Kodama and Hu, 2010)
   2565..2606    +  ncRNA          3' miR-155: sequence downstream of the precursor of mouse miR-155 microRNA (Uva et al., 2013) miRNA
   2635..2653    -  protein_bind   attB2 (fragment): mutant version of attB; recombination site for the Gateway® BP reaction BP Clonase™
   2678..2761    +  CDS            large T antigen (fragment): large T antigen from SV40 (simian virus 40)
   2784..2905    +  polyA_signal   SV40 poly(A) signal: SV40 polyadenylation signal
   2929..2953    -  misc_feature   MCS (fragment): pBluescript multiple cloning site
   2960..2993    +  protein_bind   FRT (minimal): supports FLP-mediated excision but not integration (Turan and Bode, 2011) FLP recombinase from the Saccharomyces cerevisiae 2μ plasmid
   3117..3238    -  polyA_signal   SV40 poly(A) signal: SV40 polyadenylation signal
   3261..3344    -  CDS            large T antigen (fragment): large T antigen from SV40 (simian virus 40)
   3376..4674    -  CDS            FLPe: nuclear-targeted site-specific recombinase FLPe is a fusion between the SV40 nuclear localization signal and a thermostable version of the Saccharomyces cerevisiae site-specific recombinase FLP. Recombination occurs at FRT sequences.
   4748..5759    -  intron         chimeric intron: chimera between introns from chicken β-actin and rabbit β-globin
   5760..6035    -  promoter       chicken β-actin promoter: No description available
   6038..6402    -  enhancer       CMV enhancer: human cytomegalovirus immediate early enhancer
   6404..6740    +  CDS            TcR (fragment): tetracycline efflux protein; tet; confers resistance to tetracycline
   6982..7362    -  CDS            YPB1_ECOLX: Protein predicted: Swiss-Prot protein existence level 4. From Escherichia coli.
   7379..7570    +  CDS            rop: Rop protein, which maintains plasmids at low copy number; rop
   7672..7812    +  misc_feature   bom: basis of mobility region from pBR322
   7998..8586    -  rep_origin     ori: high-copy-number ColE1/pMB1/pBR322/pUC origin of replication
   8757..9617    -  CDS            AmpR: β-lactamase; bla; confers resistance to ampicillin, carbenicillin, and related antibiotics
   9618..9722    -  promoter       AmpR promoter: bla
