[The description below was written by a language model from this plasmid's Addgene catalogue record and pLannotate feature annotations shown in this document.]
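Description:
pAWK is a pBR322-based donor plasmid of roughly 9.8 kb, catalogued as a mammalian expression/RNAi vector and intended for knocking an anti-eGFP artificial microRNA cassette into a pre-existing genomic "landing pad" by recombinase-mediated exchange. In bacteria it replicates from the pMB1/ColE1-type origin together with the rop gene and the bom region, consistent with its low-copy designation, and it is selected with ampicillin through the bla gene. Only fragments of the tetracycline resistance gene and its promoter remain, flanking the inserted DNA.

The payload begins with a CAG-type promoter (CMV enhancer, chicken β-actin promoter and chimeric intron) driving two tandem artificial miRNAs, amiR-eGFP123 and amiR-eGFP419. Each is built on mouse miR-155 5' and 3' flanking sequences, and the short antisense matches to GFP-family coding sequences in the feature table correspond to the eGFP-targeting guide strands. An SV40 poly(A) signal terminates this unit. Upstream of the promoter lie a lox2272 site and the right-element mutant loxJTZ17, a combination of heterospecific and mutant lox sites that would let Cre direct stable insertion into a compatible landing pad; the record does not describe the pad itself. A partial EMCV IRES sits in reverse orientation next to these sites, and its role is not stated.

Downstream of a minimal FRT site, a second CAG promoter in the opposite orientation drives nuclear-targeted, thermostable FLPe with its own SV40 poly(A). This arrangement suggests FLP-mediated removal of extraneous vector sequence after integration, although a partner FRT is not annotated in the plasmid. The associated work used such constructs to compare artificial miRNA architectures for knockdown efficiency in mice.
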