Addgene plasmid #62713: pAWK
Purpose: Donor vector for amiR-eGFP knock-in via landing pad
Depositing lab: Masato Ohtsuka. Depositing organization: Tokai University. Publication: Assessment of Artificial MiRNA Architectures for Higher Knockdown Efficiencies without the Undesired Effects in Mice. Miura H, Inoko H, Tanaka M, Nakaoka H, Kimura M, Gurumurthy CB, Sato M, Ohtsuka M. PLoS One. 2015 Aug 18;10(8):e0135919. doi: 10.1371/journal.pone.0135919. eCollection 2015. PubMed 26285215.
Backbone
  Vector backbone: pBR322
  Total vector size (bp): 9822
  Vector type: Mammalian Expression, RNAi
Growth in bacteria
  Bacterial resistance: Ampicillin, 100 μg/mL
  Growth temperature: 37°C
  Growth strain: DH5alpha
  Copy number: Low Copy
Gene/Insert
  Gene/Insert name: amiR-eGFP123/amiR-eGFP419/FLPe
  gRNA/shRNA sequence: ATGAACTTCAGGGTCAGCTTG/TGTAGTTGTACTCCAGCTTGT
Terms and licenses: Academic/Nonprofit Terms; Industry Terms: Not Available to Industry
How to cite: pAWK was a gift from Masato Ohtsuka (Addgene plasmid # 62713 ; http://n2t.net/addgene:62713 ; RRID:Addgene_62713)
