>Addgene plasmid #62713 | pAWK | addgene partial sequence | sequence record 118280 | pBPGw-3 5'-TACTTACAATATCAGTGATATC-3'
AATTCCCAAGCAGGAATTAATTTCTTTAATGAGGCTTCCAGAATTGTTGCTTTTTGCGTCTTGTATTTAA
ACTGGAGTGATTTGTTGACAATATCGAAACTCAGCGAATTGCTTATGATAGTATTATAGCTCATGAATGT
GGCTCTCTTGATTGCTGTTCCGTTATGAGTAATCATCCAACATAAATAGGTTAGTTCAGCAGCACATGAT
GCTATTTTTTCCCCTGAAGGTCTTTCAAACCTTTCCACAAACTGACGAACCAGGACCTTAGGTGGTGTTT
TACATAATATATCAAATTGACTCATCACCTTCCTCTTCTTCTTGGGAGCCATGGTGGCGACCGGTGGATC
CCAATTCTTTGCCAAAATGATGAGACAGCACAATAACCAGCACGTTGCCCAGGAGCTGTAGGAAAAAGAA
GAAGGCATGAACATGGTTAGCAGAGGCTCTAGAGCCGCCGGTCACACGCCAGAAGCCGAACCCCGCCCTG
CCCCGTCCCCCCCGAAGGCAGCCGTCCCCCCGCGGACAGCCCCGAGGCTGGAGAGGGAGAAGGGGACGGC
GGCGCGGCGACGCACGAAGGCCCTCCCCGCCCATTTCCTTCCTGCCGGCGCCGCACCGCTTCGCCCCGCG
CCCGCTAGAGGGGGTGCGGCGGCGCCTCCCAGATTTCGGCTCCGCACAGATTTGGGACAAAGGAAGTCCC
TGCGCCCTCTCGCACGATTACCATAAA
