>Addgene plasmid #62713 | pAWK | addgene partial sequence | sequence record 128018 | 71940-F 5'-TAGTGAGTCGACCAGTGGATC-3'
GGTCAGCTTGGTTTTGGCCACTGACTGACCAAGCTGACTGAAGTTCATCAGGACACAAGGCCTGTTACTA
GCACTCACATGGAACAAATGGCCCAGATCCTGGAGGCTTGCTGAAGGCTGTATGCTGTGTAGTTGTACTC
CAGCTTGTGTTTTGGCCACTGACTGACACAAGCTGGTACAACTACACAGGACACAAGGCCTGTTACTAGC
ACTCACATGGAACAAATGGCCCAGATCTGGCCGCACTCGAGATATCTAGACCCAGCTTTCTTG
